Addgene plasmid #15278: TU#710
Depositing lab: Martin Chalfie. Depositing organization: Columbia University. Publication: Combinatorial marking of cells and organelles with reconstituted fluorescent proteins. Zhang S, Ma C, Chalfie M. Cell. 2004 Oct 1. 119(1):137-44. 10.1016/j.cell.2004.09.012 PubMed 15454087.
Backbone
  Vector backbone: 95.77
  Backbone manufacturer: Andy Fire (Stanford)
  Backbone size w/o insert (bp): 3500
  Vector type: Worm Expression
Growth in bacteria
  Bacterial resistance: Ampicillin, 100 μg/mL
  Growth temperature: 37°C
  Growth strain: DH5alpha
  Copy number: High Copy
Gene/Insert
  Gene/Insert name: nzgfp
  Insert size (bp): 800
  Cloning method: Restriction Enzyme; 5′ cloning site BamHI (not destroyed); 3′ cloning site EcoRI (not destroyed)
  Sequencing primers: 5′ n/a
Resource information
  A portion of this plasmid was derived from a plasmid made by: leucine zipper sequences from Lynne Regan (Yale), vector sequences from Andy Fire (Stanford)
Terms and licenses: Academic/Nonprofit Terms; Industry Terms: Not Available to Industry
How to cite: TU#710 was a gift from Martin Chalfie (Addgene plasmid # 15278 ; http://n2t.net/addgene:15278 ; RRID:Addgene_15278)
