[The description below was written by a language model from this plasmid's Addgene catalogue record and pLannotate feature annotations shown in this document.]
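Description:
TU#710 is a Caenorhabditis elegans expression plasmid built on the 95.77 vector, one of the worm expression backbones, with a recorded backbone of about 3.5 kb and a full depositor sequence of 4,307 nt. It is maintained in E. coli as a high-copy plasmid through a ColE1/pUC-type origin and selected with ampicillin via the bla gene and its native promoter. The remaining bacterial annotations (fragments of rop, bom and lacI, the CAP site, lac promoter and operator, and a partial pUC multiple cloning site) are remnants of the cloning backbone rather than functional parts of the payload.

The insert, nzgfp, is roughly 800 bp and sits between retained BamHI and EcoRI sites. The feature table annotates a partial GFP coding sequence of about 570 nt matching an Aequorea victoria EGFP-type protein. Together with the insert name, the note that leucine zipper sequences were contributed by another lab, and the associated work on reconstituted fluorescent proteins, this indicates an N-terminal GFP fragment fused to a leucine zipper. In such a split-GFP system, neither half fluoresces alone. Signal appears only when the complementary zipper-tagged half is made in the same cell and the zippers bring the fragments together. The zipper itself is not annotated.

No worm promoter is recorded or annotated, so the plasmid appears to serve as a cassette into which a chosen promoter is placed upstream of nzgfp, though the record does not state this. A short match to C. elegans aex-5 downstream of the GFP fragment is of unclear significance. The intended use is combinatorial labelling of cells or organelles defined by the overlap of two expression patterns.
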