Features (pLannotate 1.2.2; 12 found; start..end, strand, type, name):
      1..41      -  misc_feature   MCS (fragment): pUC18/19 multiple cloning site
    136..705     +  CDS            (3-F)Tyr-EGFP (fragment): (3-F)Tyr-EGFP is a basic (constitutively fluorescent) green fluorescent protein published in 2004, derived from Aequorea victoria.
   1495..1590    +  CDS            aex-5 (fragment): AEX5_CAEEL - Also known as kpc-3 From Caenorhabditis elegans.
   1718..1753    +  CDS            rop (fragment): Rop protein, which maintains plasmids at low copy number; rop
   1855..1954    +  misc_feature   bom (fragment): basis of mobility region from pBR322
   2052..2156    +  promoter       AmpR promoter: bla
   2157..3017    +  CDS            AmpR: β-lactamase; bla; confers resistance to ampicillin, carbenicillin, and related antibiotics
   3188..3776    +  rep_origin     ori: high-copy-number ColE1/pMB1/pBR322/pUC origin of replication
   3959..4051    +  CDS            lacI (fragment): lac repressor; lacI; The lac repressor binds to the lac operator to inhibit transcription in E. coli. This inhibition can be relieved by adding lactose or isopropyl-β-D-thiogalactopyranoside (IPTG).
   4064..4085    +  protein_bind   CAP binding site: CAP binding activates transcription in the presence of cAMP. E. coli catabolite activator protein
   4100..4130    +  promoter       lac promoter: promoter for the E. coli lac operon
   4138..4154    +  protein_bind   lac operator: The lac repressor binds to the lac operator to inhibit transcription in E. coli. This inhibition can be relieved by adding lactose or isopropyl-β-D-thiogalactopyranoside (IPTG). lac repressor encoded by lacI
>Addgene plasmid #15278 | TU#710 | depositor full sequence | sequence record 8240 | Author sequence
AAGCTTGCATGCCTGCAGGTCGACTCTAGAGGATCCCCGGGATTGGCCAAAGGACCCAAAGGTATGTTTC
GAATGATACTAACATAACATAGAACATTTTCAGGAGGACCCTTGAGGGTACCGGTAGAAAAAATGAGTAA
AGGAGAAGAACTTTTCACTGGAGTTGTCCCAATTCTTGTTGAATTAGATGGTGATGTTAATGGGCACAAA
TTTTCTGTCAGTGGAGAGGGTGAAGGTGATGCAACATACGGAAAACTTACCCTTAAATTTATTTGCACTA
CTGGAAAACTACCTGTTCCATGGGTAAGTTTAAACATATATATACTAACTAACCCTGATTATTTAAATTT
TCAGCCAACACTTGTCACTACTTTCTGTTATGGTGTTCAATGCTTCTCGAGATACCCAGATCATATGAAA
CGGCATGACTTTTTCAAGAGTGCCATGCCCGAAGGTTATGTACAGGAAAGAACTATATTTTTCAAAGATG
ACGGGAACTACAAGACACGTAAGTTTAAACAGTTCGGTACTAACTAACCATACATATTTAAATTTTCAGG
TGCTGAAGTCAAGTTTGAAGGTGATACCCTTGTTAATAGAATCGAGTTAAAAGGTATTGATTTTAAAGAA
GATGGAAACATTCTTGGACACAAATTGGAATACAACTATAACTCACACAATGTATACATCATGGCAGACA
AACAAGGTGGCTCTGGCTCTGGCGCTCAGCTTAAGAAAGAGCTGCAGGCAAACAAGAAAGAGCTGGCTCA
GCTGAAGTGGGAACTGCAGGCACTGAAGAAAGAACTGGCTCAGTAGCATTCGTAGAATTCCAACTGAGCG
CCGGTCGCTACCATTACCAACTTGTCTGGTGTCAAAAATAATAGGGGCCGCTGTCATCAGAGTAAGTTTA
AACTGAGTTCTACTAACTAACGAGTAATATTTAAATTTTCAGCATCTCGCGCCCGTGCCTCTGACTTCTA
AGTCCAATTACTCTTCAACATCCCTACATGCTCTTTCTCCCTGTGCTCCCACCCCCTATTTTTGTTATTA
TCAAAAAAACTTCTTCTTAATTTCTTTGTTTTTTAGCTTCTTTTAAGTCACCTCTAACAATGAAATTGTG
TAGATTCAAAAATAGAATTAATTCGTAATAAAAAGTCGAAAAAAATTGTGCTCCCTCCCCCCATTAATAA
TAATTCTATCCCAAAATCTACACAATGTTCTGTGTACACTTCTTATGTTTTTTTTACTTCTGATAAATTT
TTTTTGAAACATCATAGAAAAAACCGCACACAAAATACCTTATCATATGTTACGTTTCAGTTTATGACCG
CAATTTTTATTTCTTCGCACGTCTGGGCCTCTCATGACGTCAAATCATGCTCATCGTGAAAAAGTTTTGG
AGTATTTTTGGAATTTTTCAATCAAGTGAAAGTTTATGAAATTAATTTTCCTGCTTTTGCTTTTTGGGGG
TTTCCCCTATTGTTTGTCAAGAGTTTCGAGGACGGCGTTTTTCTTGCTAAAATCACAAGTATTGATGAGC
ACGATGCAAGAAAGATCGGAAGAAGGTTTGGGTTTGAGGCTCAGTGGAAGGTGAGTAGAAGTTGATAATT
TGAAAGTGGAGTAGTGTCTATGGGGTTTTTGCCTTAAATGACAGAATACATTCCCAATATACCAAACATA
ACTGTTTCCTACTAGTCGGCCGTACGGGCCCTTTCGTCTCGCGCGTTTCGGTGATGACGGTGAAAACCTC
TGACACATGCAGCTCCCGGAGACGGTCACAGCTTGTCTGTAAGCGGATGCCGGGAGCAGACAAGCCCGTC
AGGGCGCGTCAGCGGGTGTTGGCGGGTGTCGGGGCTGGCTTAACTATGCGGCATCAGAGCAGATTGTACT
GAGAGTGCACCATATGCGGTGTGAAATACCGCACAGATGCGTAAGGAGAAAATACCGCATCAGGCGGCCT
TAAGGGCCTCGTGATACGCCTATTTTTATAGGTTAATGTCATGATAATAATGGTTTCTTAGACGTCAGGT
GGCACTTTTCGGGGAAATGTGCGCGGAACCCCTATTTGTTTATTTTTCTAAATACATTCAAATATGTATC
CGCTCATGAGACAATAACCCTGATAAATGCTTCAATAATATTGAAAAAGGAAGAGTATGAGTATTCAACA
TTTCCGTGTCGCCCTTATTCCCTTTTTTGCGGCATTTTGCCTTCCTGTTTTTGCTCACCCAGAAACGCTG
GTGAAAGTAAAAGATGCTGAAGATCAGTTGGGTGCACGAGTGGGTTACATCGAACTGGATCTCAACAGCG
GTAAGATCCTTGAGAGTTTTCGCCCCGAAGAACGTTTTCCAATGATGAGCACTTTTAAAGTTCTGCTATG
TGGCGCGGTATTATCCCGTATTGACGCCGGGCAAGAGCAACTCGGTCGCCGCATACACTATTCTCAGAAT
GACTTGGTTGAGTACTCACCAGTCACAGAAAAGCATCTTACGGATGGCATGACAGTAAGAGAATTATGCA
GTGCTGCCATAACCATGAGTGATAACACTGCGGCCAACTTACTTCTGACAACGATCGGAGGACCGAAGGA
GCTAACCGCTTTTTTGCACAACATGGGGGATCATGTAACTCGCCTTGATCGTTGGGAACCGGAGCTGAAT
GAAGCCATACCAAACGACGAGCGTGACACCACGATGCCTGTAGCAATGGCAACAACGTTGCGCAAACTAT
TAACTGGCGAACTACTTACTCTAGCTTCCCGGCAACAATTAATAGACTGGATGGAGGCGGATAAAGTTGC
AGGACCACTTCTGCGCTCGGCCCTTCCGGCTGGCTGGTTTATTGCTGATAAATCTGGAGCCGGTGAGCGT
GGGTCTCGCGGTATCATTGCAGCACTGGGGCCAGATGGTAAGCCCTCCCGTATCGTAGTTATCTACACGA
CGGGGAGTCAGGCAACTATGGATGAACGAAATAGACAGATCGCTGAGATAGGTGCCTCACTGATTAAGCA
TTGGTAACTGTCAGACCAAGTTTACTCATATATACTTTAGATTGATTTAAAACTTCATTTTTAATTTAAA
AGGATCTAGGTGAAGATCCTTTTTGATAATCTCATGACCAAAATCCCTTAACGTGAGTTTTCGTTCCACT
GAGCGTCAGACCCCGTAGAAAAGATCAAAGGATCTTCTTGAGATCCTTTTTTTCTGCGCGTAATCTGCTG
CTTGCAAACAAAAAAACCACCGCTACCAGCGGTGGTTTGTTTGCCGGATCAAGAGCTACCAACTCTTTTT
CCGAAGGTAACTGGCTTCAGCAGAGCGCAGATACCAAATACTGTCCTTCTAGTGTAGCCGTAGTTAGGCC
ACCACTTCAAGAACTCTGTAGCACCGCCTACATACCTCGCTCTGCTAATCCTGTTACCAGTGGCTGCTGC
CAGTGGCGATAAGTCGTGTCTTACCGGGTTGGACTCAAGACGATAGTTACCGGATAAGGCGCAGCGGTCG
GGCTGAACGGGGGGTTCGTGCACACAGCCCAGCTTGGAGCGAACGACCTACACCGAACTGAGATACCTAC
AGCGTGAGCATTGAGAAAGCGCCACGCTTCCCGAAGGGAGAAAGGCGGACAGGTATCCGGTAAGCGGCAG
GGTCGGAACAGGAGAGCGCACGAGGGAGCTTCCAGGGGGAAACGCCTGGTATCTTTATAGTCCTGTCGGG
TTTCGCCACCTCTGACTTGAGCGTCGATTTTTGTGATGCTCGTCAGGGGGGCGGAGCCTATGGAAAAACG
CCAGCAACGCGGCCTTTTTACGGTTCCTGGCCTTTTGCTGGCCTTTTGCTCACATGTTCTTTCCTGCGTT
ATCCCCTGATTCTGTGGATAACCGTATTACCGCCTTTGAGTGAGCTGATACCGCTCGCCGCAGCCGAACG
ACCGAGCGCAGCGAGTCAGTGAGCGAGGAAGCGGAAGAGCGCCCAATACGCAAACCGCCTCTCCCCGCGC
GTTGGCCGATTCATTAATGCAGCTGGCACGACAGGTTTCCCGACTGGAAAGCGGGCAGTGAGCGCAACGC
AATTAATGTGAGTTAGCTCACTCATTAGGCACCCCAGGCTTTACACTTTATGCTTCCGGCTCGTATGTTG
TGTGGAATTGTGAGCGGATAACAATTTCACACAGGAAACAGCTATGACCATGATTACGCCAAGCTGTAAG
TTTAAACATGATCTTACTAACTAACTATTCTCATTTAAATTTTCAGAGCTTAAAAATGGCTGAAATCACT
CACAACGATGGATACGCTAACAACTTGGAAATGAAAT
