>Addgene plasmid #15278 | TU#710 | addgene partial sequence | sequence record 22451 | 15278 with M13R
GATCTTACTAACTAACTATTCTCATTTAAATTTTCAGAGCTTAAAAATGGCTGAAATCACTCACAACGAT
GGATACGCTAACAACTTGGAAATGAAATAAGCTTGCATGCCTGCAGGTCGACTCTAGAGGATCCCCGGGA
TTGGCCAAAGGACCCAAAGGTATGTTTCGAATGATACTAACATAACATAGAACATTTTCAGGAGGACCCT
TGAGGGTACCGGTAGAAAAAATGAGTAAAGGAGAAGAACTTTTCACTGGAGTTGTCCCAATTCTTGTTGA
ATTAGATGGTGATGTTAATGGGCACAAATTTTCTGTCAGTGGAGAGGGTGAAGGTGATGCAACATACGGA
AAACTTACCCTTAAATTTATTTGCACTACTGGAAAACTACCTGTTCCATGGGTAAGTTTAAACATATATA
TACTAACTAACCCTGATTATTTAAATTTTCAGCCAACACTTGTCACTACTTTCTGTTATGGTGTTCAATG
CTTCTCGAGATACCCAGATCATATGAAACGGCATGACTTTTTCAAGAGTGCCATGCCCGAAGGTTATGTA
CAGGAAAGAACTATATTTTTCAAAGATGACGGGAACTACAAGACACGTAAGTTTAAACAGTTCGGTACTA
ACTAACCATACATATTTAAATTTTCAGGTGCTGAAGTCAAGTTTGAAGGTGATACCCTTGTTAATAGAAT
CGAGTTAAAGGTATTGATTTTAAAGAAGATGGAAACATTTCTGGACACAAATTGGAAAATACACTATACT
CACACAATGTATACATCA
